Addgene plasmid #193073: SFFV-mCh-GATA2-P304H
Purpose: constitutive expression of mCherry fused to human Gata2 with mutation P304H in mammalian cells
Depositing lab: Filipe Pereira. Depositing organization: Center for Neuroscience and Cell Biology, University of Coimbra. Publication: GATA2 mitotic bookmarking is required for definitive haematopoiesis. Silverio-Alves R, Kurochkin I, Rydstrom A, Vazquez Echegaray C, Haider J, Nicholls M, Rode C, Thelaus L, Lindgren AY, Ferreira AG, Brandao R, Larsson J, de Bruijn MFTR, Martin-Gonzalez J, Pereira CF. Nat Commun. 2023 Aug 14;14(1):4645. doi: 10.1038/s41467-023-40391-x. PubMed 37580379.
Backbone
  Vector backbone: SFFV
  Vector type: Mammalian Expression, Lentiviral
Growth in bacteria
  Bacterial resistance: Ampicillin, 100 μg/mL
  Growth temperature: 37°C
  Growth strain: NEB Stable
  Copy number: High Copy
Gene/Insert
  Gene/Insert name: mCh-GATA2-P304H
  Species: H. sapiens (human)
  Promoter: SFFV
  Cloning method: Ligation Independent Cloning
  Sequencing primers: 5′ CTGCTTCCCGAGCTCTATAA
Terms and licenses: Academic/Nonprofit Terms; Industry Terms: Not Available to Industry
How to cite: SFFV-mCh-GATA2-P304H was a gift from Filipe Pereira (Addgene plasmid # 193073 ; http://n2t.net/addgene:193073 ; RRID:Addgene_193073)
