[The description below was written by a language model from this plasmid's Addgene catalogue record and pLannotate feature annotations shown in this document.]
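Description:
SFFV-mCh-GATA2-P304H is a third-generation-style, self-inactivating HIV-1 lentiviral transfer plasmid for constitutive expression in mammalian cells of human GATA2 carrying the P304H substitution, fused at its N-terminus to the red fluorescent protein mCherry. The 8.7 kb plasmid is maintained in E. coli through a high-copy ColE1/pUC origin with ampicillin selection (AmpR). Its pBluescript-like bacterial backbone also carries an f1 origin, lac regulatory and lacZα remnants, and T7 and T3 promoters. A recombination-deficient strain is listed for propagation, as is usual for plasmids containing LTR repeats.

The viral cassette begins with an RSV promoter driving a truncated 5' LTR, which makes genomic RNA production in packaging cells Tat-independent. This is followed by the Ψ packaging signal with a gag fragment, the RRE for Rev-dependent nuclear export, and the cPPT/CTS element that aids nuclear import. The internal spleen focus-forming virus (SFFV) promoter, which is strongly active in haematopoietic cells, drives a single open reading frame of the fluorescent protein directly joined to GATA2. The automated annotation labels the fluorescent protein as dTomato, but the catalogue entry identifies it as mCherry, a related Discosoma-derived protein. A WPRE downstream enhances transcript stability and expression, and the ΔU3 3' LTR inactivates the viral promoter after integration. An SV40 poly(A) signal and SV40 origin lie outside the LTRs. No mammalian drug-selection marker is annotated, so transduced cells would be identified by red fluorescence.

The associated publication concerns GATA2 mitotic bookmarking in definitive haematopoiesis, which suggests the fusion is used to visualise how this mutant localises in cells compared with wild-type GATA2, although the record does not describe the functional effect of P304H.
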