Features (pLannotate 1.2.2; 30 found; start..end, strand, type, name):
    140..158     -  promoter       T7 promoter: promoter for bacteriophage T7 RNA polymerase
    166..321     +  CDS            lacZα (fragment): LacZα fragment of β-galactosidase; lacZ fragment
    326..754     +  rep_origin     f1 ori (sequence partly withheld): f1 bacteriophage origin of replication; arrow indicates direction of (+) strand synthesis
    807..911     +  promoter       AmpR promoter: bla
    912..1772    +  CDS            AmpR: β-lactamase; bla; confers resistance to ampicillin, carbenicillin, and related antibiotics
   1943..2531    +  rep_origin     ori: high-copy-number ColE1/pMB1/pBR322/pUC origin of replication
   2714..2806    +  CDS            lacI (fragment): lac repressor; lacI; The lac repressor binds to the lac operator to inhibit transcription in E. coli. This inhibition can be relieved by adding lactose or isopropyl-β-D-thiogalactopyranoside (IPTG).
   2819..2840    +  protein_bind   CAP binding site: CAP binding activates transcription in the presence of cAMP. E. coli catabolite activator protein
   2855..2885    +  promoter       lac promoter: promoter for the E. coli lac operon
   2893..2909    +  protein_bind   lac operator: The lac repressor binds to the lac operator to inhibit transcription in E. coli. This inhibition can be relieved by adding lactose or isopropyl-β-D-thiogalactopyranoside (IPTG). lac repressor encoded by lacI
   2954..2972    +  promoter       T3 promoter: promoter for bacteriophage T3 RNA polymerase
   3000..3226    +  promoter       RSV promoter: Rous sarcoma virus enhancer/promoter
   3227..3407    +  LTR            5' LTR (truncated): truncated 5' long terminal repeat (LTR) from HIV-1
   3454..3579    +  misc_feature   HIV-1 Ψ: packaging signal of human immunodeficiency virus type 1
   3563..3926    +  CDS            HIV-1 gag (fragment): gag protein from human immunodeficiency virus 1; gag
   4072..4305    +  misc_feature   RRE: The Rev response element (RRE) of HIV-1 allows for Rev-dependent mRNA export from the nucleus to the cytoplasm.
   4682..4782    +  CDS            Rev (fragment): human immunodeficiency virus 1 (HIV-1) Rev protein; rev; enhances nuclear export of unspliced and incompletely spliced viral mRNAs
   4801..4918    +  misc_feature   cPPT/CTS: central polypurine tract and central termination sequence of HIV-1
   4952..5353    +  promoter       SFFV promoter: spleen focus-forming virus long terminal repeat (LTR) promoter
   5363..5386    +  misc_feature   MCS (fragment): pBluescript multiple cloning site
   5393..6094    +  CDS            dTomato: dTomato is a basic (constitutively fluorescent) orange fluorescent protein published in 2004, derived from Discosoma sp.. It is reported to be a somewhat slowly-maturing dimer with low acid sensitivity.
   6095..7531    +  CDS            GATA2: GATA2_HUMAN - Experimental evidence at protein level: Swiss-Prot protein existence level 1. Transcriptional activator which regulates endothelin-1 gene expression in endothelial cells. Binds to the consensus sequence 5'- AGATAG-3'. From Homo sapiens (Human).
   7535..7560    +  misc_feature   MCS (fragment): pBluescript multiple cloning site
   7560..7619    +  CDS            S (fragment): HBSAG_WHV6 - Experimental evidence at transcript level: Swiss-Prot protein existence level 2. The middle envelope protein plays an important role in the budding of the virion. It is involved in the induction of budding in a nucleocapsid independent way. In this process the majority of envelope proteins bud to form subviral lipoprotein particles of 22 nm of diameter that do not contain a nucleocapsid (By similarity). From Woodchuck hepatitis B virus (isolate w64/pWS23) (WHV).
   7751..8154    +  misc_feature   WPRE: woodchuck hepatitis virus posttranscriptional regulatory element
   8156..8245    +  CDS            nef (fragment): NEF_HV1Z2 - Experimental evidence at protein level: Swiss-Prot protein existence level 1. Extracellular Nef protein targets CD4(+) T-lymphocytes for apoptosis by interacting with CXCR4 surface receptors. From Human immunodeficiency virus type 1 group M subtype D (isolate Z2/CDC-Z34) (HIV-1).
   8247..8480    +  LTR            3' LTR (ΔU3): self-inactivating 3' long terminal repeat (LTR) from HIV-1
   8552..8673    +  polyA_signal   SV40 poly(A) signal: SV40 polyadenylation signal
   8692..8713    +  rep_origin     SV40 ori (fragment): SV40 origin of replication
   8713..119     +  rep_origin     SV40 ori (across the origin): SV40 origin of replication
>Addgene plasmid #193073 | SFFV-mCh-GATA2-P304H | addgene full sequence | sequence record 382427 | Addgene NGS Result
GCCCAGTTCCGCCCATTCTCCGCCCCATGGCTGACTAATTTTTTTTATTTATGCAGAGGCCGAGGCCGCC
TCGGCCTCTGAGCTATTCCAGAAGTAGTGAGGAGGCTTTTTTGGAGGCCTAGGGACGTACCCAATTCGCC
CTATAGTGAGTCGTATTACGCGCGCTCACTGGCCGTCGTTTTACAACGTCGTGACTGGGAAAACCCTGGC
GTTACCCAACTTAATCGCCTTGCAGCACATCCCCCTTTCGCCAGCTGGCGTAATAGCGAAGAGGCCCGCA
CCGATCGCCCTTCCCAACAGTTGCGCAGCCTGAATGGCGAATGGG
[124 nt withheld, positions 326-449]
C
[91 nt withheld, positions 451-541]
A
[49 nt withheld, positions 543-591]
CCTTTGACGTTGGAGTCCACGTTCTTT
[37 nt withheld, positions 619-655]
ACCCTATCTCGGTCTATTCTTTTGATTTATAAGGGATTTTGCCGATTTCGGCCTATTGGTTAAAAAATGA
GCTGATTTAACAAAAATTTAACGCGAATTTTAACAAAATATTAACGCTTACAATTTAGGTGGCACTTTTC
GGGGAAATGTGCGCGGAACCCCTATTTGTTTATTTTTCTAAATACATTCAAATATGTATCCGCTCATGAG
ACAATAACCCTGATAAATGCTTCAATAATATTGAAAAAGGAAGAGTATGAGTATTCAACATTTCCGTGTC
GCCCTTATTCCCTTTTTTGCGGCATTTTGCCTTCCTGTTTTTGCTCACCCAGAAACGCTGGTGAAAGTAA
AAGATGCTGAAGATCAGTTGGGTGCACGAGTGGGTTACATCGAACTGGATCTCAACAGCGGTAAGATCCT
TGAGAGTTTTCGCCCCGAAGAACGTTTTCCAATGATGAGCACTTTTAAAGTTCTGCTATGTGGCGCGGTA
TTATCCCGTATTGACGCCGGGCAAGAGCAACTCGGTCGCCGCATACACTATTCTCAGAATGACTTGGTTG
AGTACTCACCAGTCACAGAAAAGCATCTTACGGATGGCATGACAGTAAGAGAATTATGCAGTGCTGCCAT
AACCATGAGTGATAACACTGCGGCCAACTTACTTCTGACAACGATCGGAGGACCGAAGGAGCTAACCGCT
TTTTTGCACAACATGGGGGATCATGTAACTCGCCTTGATCGTTGGGAACCGGAGCTGAATGAAGCCATAC
CAAACGACGAGCGTGACACCACGATGCCTGTAGCAATGGCAACAACGTTGCGCAAACTATTAACTGGCGA
ACTACTTACTCTAGCTTCCCGGCAACAATTAATAGACTGGATGGAGGCGGATAAAGTTGCAGGACCACTT
CTGCGCTCGGCCCTTCCGGCTGGCTGGTTTATTGCTGATAAATCTGGAGCCGGTGAGCGTGGGTCTCGCG
GTATCATTGCAGCACTGGGGCCAGATGGTAAGCCCTCCCGTATCGTAGTTATCTACACGACGGGGAGTCA
GGCAACTATGGATGAACGAAATAGACAGATCGCTGAGATAGGTGCCTCACTGATTAAGCATTGGTAACTG
TCAGACCAAGTTTACTCATATATACTTTAGATTGATTTAAAACTTCATTTTTAATTTAAAAGGATCTAGG
TGAAGATCCTTTTTGATAATCTCATGACCAAAATCCCTTAACGTGAGTTTTCGTTCCACTGAGCGTCAGA
CCCCGTAGAAAAGATCAAAGGATCTTCTTGAGATCCTTTTTTTCTGCGCGTAATCTGCTGCTTGCAAACA
AAAAAACCACCGCTACCAGCGGTGGTTTGTTTGCCGGATCAAGAGCTACCAACTCTTTTTCCGAAGGTAA
CTGGCTTCAGCAGAGCGCAGATACCAAATACTGTTCTTCTAGTGTAGCCGTAGTTAGGCCACCACTTCAA
GAACTCTGTAGCACCGCCTACATACCTCGCTCTGCTAATCCTGTTACCAGTGGCTGCTGCCAGTGGCGAT
AAGTCGTGTCTTACCGGGTTGGACTCAAGACGATAGTTACCGGATAAGGCGCAGCGGTCGGGCTGAACGG
GGGGTTCGTGCACACAGCCCAGCTTGGAGCGAACGACCTACACCGAACTGAGATACCTACAGCGTGAGCT
ATGAGAAAGCGCCACGCTTCCCGAAGGGAGAAAGGCGGACAGGTATCCGGTAAGCGGCAGGGTCGGAACA
GGAGAGCGCACGAGGGAGCTTCCAGGGGGAAACGCCTGGTATCTTTATAGTCCTGTCGGGTTTCGCCACC
TCTGACTTGAGCGTCGATTTTTGTGATGCTCGTCAGGGGGGCGGAGCCTATGGAAAAACGCCAGCAACGC
GGCCTTTTTACGGTTCCTGGCCTTTTGCTGGCCTTTTGCTCACATGTTCTTTCCTGCGTTATCCCCTGAT
TCTGTGGATAACCGTATTACCGCCTTTGAGTGAGCTGATACCGCTCGCCGCAGCCGAACGACCGAGCGCA
GCGAGTCAGTGAGCGAGGAAGCGGAAGAGCGCCCAATACGCAAACCGCCTCTCCCCGCGCGTTGGCCGAT
TCATTAATGCAGCTGGCACGACAGGTTTCCCGACTGGAAAGCGGGCAGTGAGCGCAACGCAATTAATGTG
AGTTAGCTCACTCATTAGGCACCCCAGGCTTTACACTTTATGCTTCCGGCTCGTATGTTGTGTGGAATTG
TGAGCGGATAACAATTTCACACAGGAAACAGCTATGACCATGATTACGCCAAGCGCGCAATTAACCCTCA
CTAAAGGGAACAAAAGCTGGAGCTGCAAGCTTAATGTAGTCTTATGCAATACTCTTGTAGTCTTGCAACA
TGGTAACGATGAGTTAGCAACATGCCTTACAAGGAGAGAAAAAGCACCGTGCATGCCGATTGGTGGAAGT
AAGGTGGTACGATCGTGCCTTATTAGGAAGGCAACAGACGGGTCTGACATGGATTGGACGAACCACTGAA
TTGCCGCATTGCAGAGATATTGTATTTAAGTGCCTAGCTCGATACATAAACGGGTCTCTCTGGTTAGACC
AGATCTGAGCCTGGGAGCTCTCTGGCTAACTAGGGAACCCACTGCTTAAGCCTCAATAAAGCTTGCCTTG
AGTGCTTCAAGTAGTGTGTGCCCGTCTGTTGTGTGACTCTGGTAACTAGAGATCCCTCAGACCCTTTTAG
TCAGTGTGGAAAATCTCTAGCAGTGGCGCCCGAACAGGGACTTGAAAGCGAAAGGGAAACCAGAGGAGCT
CTCTCGACGCAGGACTCGGCTTGCTGAAGCGCGCACGGCAAGAGGCGAGGGGCGGCGACTGGTGAGTACG
CCAAAAATTTTGACTAGCGGAGGCTAGAAGGAGAGAGATGGGTGCGAGAGCGTCAGTATTAAGCGGGGGA
GAATTAGATCGCGATGGGAAAAAATTCGGTTAAGGCCAGGGGGAAAGAAAAAATATAAATTAAAACATAT
AGTATGGGCAAGCAGGGAGCTAGAACGATTCGCAGTTAATCCTGGCCTGTTAGAAACATCAGAAGGCTGT
AGACAAATACTGGGACAGCTACAACCATCCCTTCAGACAGGATCAGAAGAACTTAGATCATTATATAATA
CAGTAGCAACCCTCTATTGTGTGCATCAAAGGATAGAGATAAAAGACACCAAGGAAGCTTTAGACAAGAT
AGAGGAAGAGCAAAACAAAAGTAAGACCACCGCACAGCAAGCGGCCGCTGATCTTCAGACCTGGAGGAGG
AGATATGAGGGACAATTGGAGAAGTGAATTATATAAATATAAAGTAGTAAAAATTGAACCATTAGGAGTA
GCACCCACCAAGGCAAAGAGAAGAGTGGTGCAGAGAGAAAAAAGAGCAGTGGGAATAGGAGCTTTGTTCC
TTGGGTTCTTGGGAGCAGCAGGAAGCACTATGGGCGCAGCGTCAATGACGCTGACGGTACAGGCCAGACA
ATTATTGTCTGGTATAGTGCAGCAGCAGAACAATTTGCTGAGGGCTATTGAGGCGCAACAGCATCTGTTG
CAACTCACAGTCTGGGGCATCAAGCAGCTCCAGGCAAGAATCCTGGCTGTGGAAAGATACCTAAAGGATC
AACAGCTCCTGGGGATTTGGGGTTGCTCTGGAAAACTCATTTGCACCACTGCTGTGCCTTGGAATGCTAG
TTGGAGTAATAAATCTCTGGAACAGATTTGGAATCACACGACCTGGATGGAGTGGGACAGAGAAATTAAC
AATTACACAAGCTTAATACACTCCTTAATTGAAGAATCGCAAAACCAGCAAGAAAAGAATGAACAAGAAT
TATTGGAATTAGATAAATGGGCAAGTTTGTGGAATTGGTTTAACATAACAAATTGGCTGTGGTATATAAA
ATTATTCATAATGATAGTAGGAGGCTTGGTAGGTTTAAGAATAGTTTTTGCTGTACTTTCTATAGTGAAT
AGAGTTAGGCAGGGATATTCACCATTATCGTTTCAGACCCACCTCCCAACCCCGAGGGGACCCGACAGGC
CCGAAGGAATAGAAGAAGAAGGTGGAGAGAGAGACAGAGACAGATCCATTCGATTAGTGAACGGATCTCG
ACGGTATCGGTTAACTTTTAAAAGAAAAGGGGGGATTGGGGGGTACAGTGCAGGGGAAAGAATAGTAGAC
ATAATAGCAACAGACATACAAACTAAAGAATTACAAAAACAAATTACAAAAATTCAAAATTTTATCGATC
ACGAGACTAGCCTCGAGCTGGCTGCAGTAACGCCATTTTGCAAGGCATGGAAAAATACCAAACCAAGAAT
AGAGAAGTTCAGATCAAGGGCGGGTACATGAAAATAGCTAACGTTGGGCCAAACAGGATATCTGCGGTGA
GCAGTTTCGGCCCCGGCCCGGGGCCAAGAACAGATGGTCACCGCAGTTTCGGCCCCGGCCCGAGGCCAAG
AACAGATGGTCCCCAGATATGGCCCAACCCTCAGCAGTTTCTTAAGACCCATCAGATGTTTCCAGGCTCC
CCCAAGGACCTGAAATGACCCTGCGCCTTATTTGAATTAACCAATCAGCCTGCTTCTCGCTTCTGTTCGC
GCGCTTCTGCTTCCCGAGCTCTATAAAAGAGCTCACAACCCCTCACTCGGCGCGCCAGTCCTCCGACAGA
CTGAGTCGGCCGGTCGAATCAAGCTTATCGATACCGTCGACGGATCCATGGTGAGCAAGGGCGAGGAGGT
CATCAAAGAGTTCATGCGCTTCAAGGTGCGCATGGAGGGCTCCATGAACGGCCACGAGTTCGAGATCGAG
GGCGAGGGCGAGGGCCGCCCCTACGAGGGCACCCAGACCGCCAAGCTGAAGGTGACCAAGGGCGGCCCCC
TGCCCTTCGCCTGGGACATCCTGTCCCCCCAGTTCATGTACGGCTCCAAGGCGTACGTGAAGCACCCCGC
CGACATCCCCGATTACAAGAAGCTGTCCTTCCCCGAGGGCTTCAAGTGGGAGCGCGTGATGAACTTCGAG
GACGGCGGTCTGGTGACCGTGACCCAGGACTCCTCCCTGCAGGACGGCACGCTGATCTACAAGGTGAAGA
TGCGCGGCACCAACTTCCCCCCCGACGGCCCCGTAATGCAGAAGAAGACCATGGGCTGGGAGGCCTCCAC
CGAGCGCCTGTACCCCCGCGACGGCGTGCTGAAGGGCGAGATCCACCAGGCCCTGAAGCTGAAGGACGGC
GGCCACTACCTGGTGGAGTTCAAGACCATCTACATGGCCAAGAAGCCCGTGCAACTGCCCGGCTACTACT
ACGTGGACACCAAGCTGGACATCACCTCCCACAACGAGGACTACACCATCGTGGAACAGTACGAGCGCTC
CGAGGGCCGCCACCACCTGTTCCTGTACGGCATGGACGAGCTGTACAAGGAGGTGGCGCCCGAGCAGCCG
CGCTGGATGGCGCACCCGGCCGTGCTGAATGCGCAGCACCCCGACTCACACCACCCGGGCCTGGCGCACA
ACTACATGGAACCCGCGCAGCTGCTGCCTCCAGACGAGGTGGACGTCTTCTTCAATCACCTCGACTCGCA
GGGCAACCCCTACTATGCCAACCCCGCTCACGCGCGGGCGCGCGTCTCCTACAGCCCCGCGCACGCCCGC
CTGACCGGAGGCCAGATGTGCCGCCCACACTTGTTGCACAGCCCGGGTTTGCCCTGGCTGGACGGGGGCA
AAGCAGCCCTCTCTGCCGCTGCGGCCCACCACCACAACCCCTGGACCGTGAGCCCCTTCTCCAAGACGCC
ACTGCACCCCTCAGCTGCTGGAGGCCCTGGAGGCCCACTCTCTGTGTACCCAGGGGCTGGGGGTGGGAGC
GGGGGAGGCAGCGGGAGCTCAGTGGCCTCCCTCACCCCTACAGCAGCCCACTCTGGCTCCCACCTTTTCG
GCTTCCCACCCACGCCACCCAAAGAAGTGTCTCCTGACCCTAGCACCACGGGGGCTGCGTCTCCAGCCTC
ATCTTCCGCGGGGGGTAGTGCAGCCCGAGGAGAGGACAAGGACGGCGTCAAGTACCAGGTGTCACTGACG
GAGAGCATGAAGATGGAAAGTGGCAGTCCCCTGCGCCCAGGCCTAGCTACTATGGGCACCCAGCCTGCTA
CACACCACCCCATCCCCACCTACCCCTCCTATGTGCCGGCGGCTGCCCACGACTACAGCAGCGGACTCTT
CCACCCCGGAGGCTTCCTGGGGGGACCGGCCTCCAGCTTCACCCCTAAGCAGCGCAGCAAGGCTCGTTCC
TGTTCAGAAGGCCGGGAGTGTGTCAACTGTGGGGCCACAGCCACCCATCTCTGGCGGCGGGACGGCACCG
GCCACTACCTGTGCAATGCCTGTGGCCTCTACCACAAGATGAATGGGCAGAACCGACCACTCATCAAGCC
CAAGCGAAGACTGTCGGCCGCCAGAAGAGCCGGCACCTGTTGTGCAAATTGTCAGACGACAACCACCACC
TTATGGCGCCGAAACGCCAACGGGGACCCTGTCTGCAACGCCTGTGGCCTCTACTACAAGCTGCACAATG
TTAACAGGCCACTGACCATGAAGAAGGAAGGGATCCAGACTCGGAACCGGAAGATGTCCAACAAGTCCAA
GAAGAGCAAGAAAGGGGCGGAGTGCTTCGAGGAGCTGTCAAAGTGCATGCAGGAGAAGTCATCCCCCTTC
AGTGCAGCTGCCCTGGCTGGACACATGGCACCTGTGGGCCACCTCCCGCCCTTCAGCCACTCCGGACACA
TCCTGCCCACTCCGACGCCCATCCACCCCTCCTCCAGCCTCTCCTTCGGCCACCCCCACCCGTCCAGCAT
GGTGACCGCCATGGGCTAGGGATCCCCCGGGCTGCAGGAATTCGAGCATCTTACCGCCATTTATTCCCAT
ATTTGTTCTGTTTTTCTTGATTTGGGTATACATTTAAATGTTAATAAAACAAAATGGTGGGGCAATCATT
TACATTTTTAGGGATATGTAATTACTAGTTCAGGTGTATTGCCACAAGACAAACATGTTAAGAAACTTTC
CCGTTATTTACGCTCTGTTCCTGTTAATCAACCTCTGGATTACAAAATTTGTGAAAGATTGACTGATATT
CTTAACTATGTTGCTCCTTTTACGCTGTGTGGATATGCTGCTTTAATGCCTCTGTATCATGCTATTGCTT
CCCGTACGGCTTTCGTTTTCTCCTCCTTGTATAAATCCTGGTTGCTGTCTCTTTATGAGGAGTTGTGGCC
CGTTGTCCGTCAACGTGGCGTGGTGTGCTCTGTGTTTGCTGACGCAACCCCCACTGGCTGGGGCATTGCC
ACCACCTGTCAACTCCTTTCTGGGACTTTCGCTTTCCCCCTCCCGATCGCCACGGCAGAACTCATCGCCG
CCTGCCTTGCCCGCTGCTGGACAGGGGCTAGGTTGCTGGGCACTGATAATTCCGTGGTGTTGTCGGGGAA
GCTGACGTCCTTTGCAATTCGATATCAAGCTGTACCTTTAAGACCAATGACTTACAAGGCAGCTGTAGAT
CTTAGCCACTTTTTAAAAGAAAAGGGGGGACTGGAAGGGCTAATTCACTCCCAACGAAGACAAGATCTGC
TTTTTGCTTGTACTGGGTCTCTCTGGTTAGACCAGATCTGAGCCTGGGAGCTCTCTGGCTAACTAGGGAA
CCCACTGCTTAAGCCTCAATAAAGCTTGCCTTGAGTGCTTCAAGTAGTGTGTGCCCGTCTGTTGTGTGAC
TCTGGTAACTAGAGATCCCTCAGACCCTTTTAGTCAGTGTGGAAAATCTCTAGCAGTAGTAGTTCATGTC
ATCTTATTATTCAGTATTTATAACTTGCAAAGAAATGAATATCAGAGAGTGAGAGGAACTTGTTTATTGC
AGCTTATAATGGTTACAAATAAAGCAATAGCATCACAAATTTCACAAATAAAGCATTTTTTTCACTGCAT
TCTAGTTGTGGTTTGTCCAAACTCATCAATGTATCTTATCATGTCTGGCTCTAGCTATCCCGCCCCTAAC
TCCGCCCATCCCGCCCCTAACTCC
